>Addgene plasmid #154196 | CaTCH Dual-sgRNA_sgBC1-A_sgBC1-C | addgene full sequence | sequence record 308676 | Addgene NGS Result
TGGTACGATCGTGCCTTATTAGGAAGGCAACAGACGGGTCTGACATGGATTGGACGAACCACTGAATTGC
CGCATTGCAGAGATATTGTATTTAAGTGCCTAGCTCGATACATAAACGGGTCTCTCTGGTTAGACCAGAT
CTGAGCCTGGGAGCTCTCTGGCTAACTAGGGAACCCACTGCTTAAGCCTCAATAAAGCTTGCCTTGAGTG
CTTCAAGTAGTGTGTGCCCGTCTGTTGTGTGACTCTGGTAACTAGAGATCCCTCAGACCCTTTTAGTCAG
TGTGGAAAATCTCTAGCAGTGGCGCCCGAACAGGGACTTGAAAGCGAAAGGGAAACCAGAGGAGCTCTCT
CGACGCAGGACTCGGCTTGCTGAAGCGCGCACGGCAAGAGGCGAGGGGCGGCGACTGGTGAGTACGCCAA
AAATTTTGACTAGCGGAGGCTAGAAGGAGAGAGATGGGTGCGAGAGCGTCAGTATTAAGCGGGGGAGAAT
TAGATCGCGATGGGAAAAAATTCGGTTAAGGCCAGGGGGAAAGAAAAAATATAAATTAAAACATATAGTA
TGGGCAAGCAGGGAGCTAGAACGATTCGCAGTTAATCCTGGCCTGTTAGAAACATCAGAAGGCTGTAGAC
AAATACTGGGACAGCTACAACCATCCCTTCAGACAGGATCAGAAGAACTTAGATCATTATATAATACAGT
AGCAACCCTCTATTGTGTGCATCAAAGGATAGAGATAAAAGACACCAAGGAAGCTTTAGACAAGATAGAG
GAAGAGCAAAACAAAAGTAAGACCACCGCACAGCAAGCGGCCGCTGATCTTCAGACCTGGAGGAGGAGAT
ATGAGGGACAATTGGAGAAGTGAATTATATAAATATAAAGTAGTAAAAATTGAACCATTAGGAGTAGCAC
CCACCAAGGCAAAGAGAAGAGTGGTGCAGAGAGAAAAAAGAGCAGTGGGAATAGGAGCTTTGTTCCTTGG
GTTCTTGGGAGCAGCAGGAAGCACTATGGGCGCAGCGTCAATGACGCTGACGGTACAGGCCAGACAATTA
TTGTCTGGTATAGTGCAGCAGCAGAACAATTTGCTGAGGGCTATTGAGGCGCAACAGCATCTGTTGCAAC
TCACAGTCTGGGGCATCAAGCAGCTCCAGGCAAGAATCCTGGCTGTGGAAAGATACCTAAAGGATCAACA
GCTCCTGGGGATTTGGGGTTGCTCTGGAAAACTCATTTGCACCACTGCTGTGCCTTGGAATGCTAGTTGG
AGTAATAAATCTCTGGAACAGATTTGGAATCACACGACCTGGATGGAGTGGGACAGAGAAATTAACAATT
ACACAAGCTTAATACACTCCTTAATTGAAGAATCGCAAAACCAGCAAGAAAAGAATGAACAAGAATTATT
GGAATTAGATAAATGGGCAAGTTTGTGGAATTGGTTTAACATAACAAATTGGCTGTGGTATATAAAATTA
TTCATAATGATAGTAGGAGGCTTGGTAGGTTTAAGAATAGTTTTTGCTGTACTTTCTATAGTGAATAGAG
TTAGGCAGGGATATTCACCATTATCGTTTCAGACCCACCTCCCAACCCCGAGGGGACCCAGAGAGGGCCT
ATTTCCCATGATTCCTTCATATTTGCATATACGATACAAGGCTGTTAGAGAGATAATTAGAATTAATTTG
ACTGTAAACACAAAGATATTAGTACAAAATACGTGACGTAGAAAGTAATAATTTCTTGGGTAGTTTGCAG
TTTTAAAATTATGTTTTAAAATGGACTATCATATGCTTACCGTAACTTGAAAGTATTTCGATTTCTTGGC
TTTATATATCTTGTGGAAAGGACGAAACACCGCTGTGCTCGTTCCACACACGTTTAAGAGCTATGCTGGA
AACAGCATAGCAAGTTTAAATAAGGCTAGTCCGTTATCAACTTGAAAAAGTGGCACCGAGTCGGTGCTTT
TTTTGAATTCTAGATCTTGAGAACTTTGTCTCACCTGCTGCTGGGACCAAGCTAATTATAAAGCCACCCC
GAGGGGACCCAGAGATCCGACGCCGCCATCTCTAGGCCCGCGCCGGCCCCCTCGCACAGACTTGTGGGAG
AAGCTCGGCTACTCCCCTGCCCCGGTTAATTTGCATATAATATTTCCTAGTAACTATAGAGGCTTAATGT
GCGATAAAAGACAGATAATCTGTTCTTTTTAATACTAGCTACATTTTACATGATAGGCTTGGATTTCTAT
AAGAGATACAAATACTAAATTATTATTTTAAAAAACAGCACAAAAGGAAACTCACCCTAACTGTAAAGTA
ATTGTGTGTTTTGAGACTATAAATATCCCTTGGAGAAAAGCCTTGTTTGGGCGAGCGCGCGCAAATGGGT
TTAAGAGCTATGCTGGAAACAGCATAGCAAGTTTAAATAAGGCTAGTCCGTTATCAACTTGAAAAAGTGG
CACCGAGTCGGTGCTTTTTTTGAATTCTAGATCTTGAGACAAATGGCAGTATTCATCCACAATTTTAAAA
GAAAAGGGGGGATTGGGGGGTACAGTGCAGGGGAAAGAATAGTAGACATAATAGCAACAGACATACAAAC
TAAAGAATTACAAAAACAAATTACAAAAATTCAAAATTTTCGGGTTTATTACAGGGACAGCAGAGATCCA
CTTTGGCGCCGGCTCGAGTGGCTCCGGTGCCCGTCAGTGGGCAGAGCGCACATCGCCCACAGTCCCCGAG
AAGTTGGGGGGAGGGGTCGGCAATTGAACCGGTGCCTAGAGAAGGTGGCGCGGGGTAAACTGGGAAAGTG
ATGTCGTGTACTGGCTCCGCCTTTTTCCCGAGGGTGGGGGAGAACCGTATATAAGTGCAGTAGTCGCCGT
GAACGTTCTTTTTCGCAACGGGTTTGCCGCCAGAACACAGGTGTCGTGACGCGGCCACCATGAACCCAGC
CATCAGCGTCGCTCTCCTGCTCTCAGTCTTGCAGGTGTCCCGAGGGCAGAAGGTGACCAGCCTGACAGCC
TGCCTGGTGAACCAAAACCTTCGCCTGGACTGCCGCCATGAGAATAACACCAAGGATAACTCCATCCAGC
ATGAGTTCAGCCTGACCCGAGAGAAGAGGAAGCACGTGCTCTCAGGCACCCTCGGGATACCCGAGCACAC
GTACCGCTCCCGCGTCACCCTCTCCAACCAGCCCTATATCAAGGTCCTTACCCTAGCCAACTTCACCACC
AAGGATGAGGGCGACTACTTTTGTGAGCTTCGAGTCTCGGGCGCGAATCCCATGAGCTCCAACAAAAGTA
TCAGTGTGTATAGAGACAAACTGGTCAAGTGTGGCGGCATAAGCCTGCTGGTTCAGAACACATCCTGGAT
GCTGCTGCTGCTGCTTTCCCTCTCCCTCCTCCAAGCCCTGGACTTCATTTCTCTGGGCAGCGGCGCCACC
AACTTCAGCCTGCTGAAGCAGGCCGGCGACGTGGAGGAGAACCCCGGCCCCATGATTGAACAAGATGGAT
TGCACGCAGGTTCTCCGGCCGCTTGGGTGGAGAGGCTATTCGGCTATGACTGGGCACAACAGACAATCGG
CTGCTCTGATGCCGCCGTGTTCCGGCTGTCAGCGCAGGGGCGCCCGGTTCTTTTTGTCAAGACCGACCTG
TCCGGTGCCCTGAATGAACTGCAGGACGAGGCAGCGCGGCTATCGTGGCTGGCCACGACGGGCGTTCCTT
GCGCAGCTGTGCTCGACGTTGTCACTGAAGCGGGAAGGGACTGGCTGCTATTGGGCGAAGTGCCGGGGCA
GGATCTCCTGTCATCTCACCTTGCTCCTGCCGAGAAAGTATCCATCATGGCTGATGCAATGCGGCGGCTG
CATACGCTTGATCCGGCTACCTGCCCATTCGACCACCAAGCGAAACATCGCATCGAGCGAGCACGTACTC
GGATGGAAGCCGGTCTTGTCGATCAGGATGATCTGGACGAAGAGCATCAGGGGCTCGCGCCAGCCGAACT
GTTCGCCAGGCTCAAGGCGCGCATGCCCGACGGCGAGGATCTCGTCGTGACCCATGGCGATGCCTGCTTG
CCGAATATCATGGTGGAAAATGGCCGCTTTTCTGGATTCATCGACTGTGGCCGGCTGGGTGTGGCGGACC
GCTATCAGGACATAGCGTTGGCTACCCGTGATATTGCTGAAGAGCTTGGCGGCGAATGGGCTGACCGCTT
CCTCGTGCTTTACGGTATCGCCGCTCCCGATTCGCAGCGCATCGCCTTCTATCGCCTTCTTGACGAGTTC
TTCTGATTAAGTCGACAATCAACCTCTGGATTACAAAATTTGTGAAAGATTGACTGGTATTCTTAACTAT
GTTGCTCCTTTTACGCTATGTGGATACGCTGCTTTAATGCCTTTGTATCATGCTATTGCTTCCCGTATGG
CTTTCATTTTCTCCTCCTTGTATAAATCCTGGTTGCTGTCTCTTTATGAGGAGTTGTGGCCCGTTGTCAG
GCAACGTGGCGTGGTGTGCACTGTGTTTGCTGACGCAACCCCCACTGGTTGGGGCATTGCCACCACCTGT
CAGCTCCTTTCCGGGACTTTCGCTTTCCCCCTCCCTATTGCCACGGCGGAACTCATCGCCGCCTGCCTTG
CCCGCTGCTGGACAGGGGCTCGGCTGTTGGGCACTGACAATTCCGTGGTGTTGTCGGGGAAATCATCGTC
CTTTCCTTGGCTGCTCGCCTGTGTTGCCACCTGGATTCTGCGCGGGACGTCCTTCTGCTACGTCCCTTCG
GCCCTCAATCCAGCGGACCTTCCTTCCCGCGGCCTGCTGCCGGCTCTGCGGCCTCTTCCGCGTCTTCGCC
TTCGCCCTCAGACGAGTCGGATCTCCCTTTGGGCCGCCTCCCCGCGTCGACTTTAAGACCAATGACTTAC
AAGGCAGCTGTAGATCTTAGCCACTTTTTAAAAGAAAAGGGGGGACTGGAAGGGCTAATTCACTCCCAAC
GAAGACAAGATCTGCTTTTTGCTTGTACTGGGTCTCTCTGGTTAGACCAGATCTGAGCCTGGGAGCTCTC
TGGCTAACTAGGGAACCCACTGCTTAAGCCTCAATAAAGCTTGCCTTGAGTGCTTCAAGTAGTGTGTGCC
CGTCTGTTGTGTGACTCTGGTAACTAGAGATCCCTCAGACCCTTTTAGTCAGTGTGGAAAATCTCTAGCA
GTACGTATAGTAGTTCATGTCATCTTATTATTCAGTATTTATAACTTGCAAAGAAATGAATATCAGAGAG
TGAGAGGAACTTGTTTATTGCAGCTTATAATGGTTACAAATAAAGCAATAGCATCACAAATTTCACAAAT
AAAGCATTTTTTTCACTGCATTCTAGTTGTGGTTTGTCCAAACTCATCAATGTATCTTATCATGTCTGGC
TCTAGCTATCCCGCCCCTAACTCCGCCCATCCCGCCCCTAACTCCGCCCAGTTCCGCCCATTCTCCGCCC
CATGGCTGACTAATTTTTTTTATTTATGCAGAGGCCGAGGCCGCCTCGGCCTCTGAGCTATTCCAGAAGT
AGTGAGGAGGCTTTTTTGGAGGCCTAGGGACGTACCCAATTCGCCCTATAGTGAGTCGTATTACGCGCGC
TCACTGGCCGTCGTTTTACAACGTCGTGACTGGGAAAACCCTGGCGTTACCCAACTTAATCGCCTTGCAG
CACATCCCCCTTTCGCCAGCTGGCGTAATAGCGAAGAGGCCCGCACCGATCGCCCTTCCCAACAGTTGCG
CAGCCTGAATGGCGAATGGG
[124 nt withheld, positions 5761-5884]
C
[91 nt withheld, positions 5886-5976]
A
[49 nt withheld, positions 5978-6026]
CCTTTGACGTTGGAGTCCACGTTCTTT
[37 nt withheld, positions 6054-6090]
ACCCTATCTCGGTCTATTCTTTTGATTTATAAGGGATTTTGCCGATTTCGGCCTATTGGTTAAAAAATGA
GCTGATTTAACAAAAATTTAACGCGAATTTTAACAAAATATTAACGCTTACAATTTAGGTGGCACTTTTC
GGGGAAATGTGCGCGGAACCCCTATTTGTTTATTTTTCTAAATACATTCAAATATGTATCCGCTCATGAG
ACAATAACCCTGATAAATGCTTCAATAATATTGAAAAAGGAAGAGTATGAGTATTCAACATTTCCGTGTC
GCCCTTATTCCCTTTTTTGCGGCATTTTGCCTTCCTGTTTTTGCTCACCCAGAAACGCTGGTGAAAGTAA
AAGATGCTGAAGATCAGTTGGGTGCACGAGTGGGTTACATCGAACTGGATCTCAACAGCGGTAAGATCCT
TGAGAGTTTTCGCCCCGAAGAACGTTTTCCAATGATGAGCACTTTTAAAGTTCTGCTATGTGGCGCGGTA
TTATCCCGTATTGACGCCGGGCAAGAGCAACTCGGTCGCCGCATACACTATTCTCAGAATGACTTGGTTG
AGTACTCACCAGTCACAGAAAAGCATCTTACGGATGGCATGACAGTAAGAGAATTATGCAGTGCTGCCAT
AACCATGAGTGATAACACTGCGGCCAACTTACTTCTGACAACGATCGGAGGACCGAAGGAGCTAACCGCT
TTTTTGCACAACATGGGGGATCATGTAACTCGCCTTGATCGTTGGGAACCGGAGCTGAATGAAGCCATAC
CAAACGACGAGCGTGACACCACGATGCCTGTAGCAATGGCAACAACGTTGCGCAAACTATTAACTGGCGA
ACTACTTACTCTAGCTTCCCGGCAACAATTAATAGACTGGATGGAGGCGGATAAAGTTGCAGGACCACTT
CTGCGCTCGGCCCTTCCGGCTGGCTGGTTTATTGCTGATAAATCTGGAGCCGGTGAGCGTGGGTCTCGCG
GTATCATTGCAGCACTGGGGCCAGATGGTAAGCCCTCCCGTATCGTAGTTATCTACACGACGGGGAGTCA
GGCAACTATGGATGAACGAAATAGACAGATCGCTGAGATAGGTGCCTCACTGATTAAGCATTGGTAACTG
TCAGACCAAGTTTACTCATATATACTTTAGATTGATTTAAAACTTCATTTTTAATTTAAAAGGATCTAGG
TGAAGATCCTTTTTGATAATCTCATGACCAAAATCCCTTAACGTGAGTTTTCGTTCCACTGAGCGTCAGA
CCCCGTAGAAAAGATCAAAGGATCTTCTTGAGATCCTTTTTTTCTGCGCGTAATCTGCTGCTTGCAAACA
AAAAAACCACCGCTACCAGCGGTGGTTTGTTTGCCGGATCAAGAGCTACCAACTCTTTTTCCGAAGGTAA
CTGGCTTCAGCAGAGCGCAGATACCAAATACTGTTCTTCTAGTGTAGCCGTAGTTAGGCCACCACTTCAA
GAACTCTGTAGCACCGCCTACATACCTCGCTCTGCTAATCCTGTTACCAGTGGCTGCTGCCAGTGGCGAT
AAGTCGTGTCTTACCGGGTTGGACTCAAGACGATAGTTACCGGATAAGGCGCAGCGGTCGGGCTGAACGG
GGGGTTCGTGCACACAGCCCAGCTTGGAGCGAACGACCTACACCGAACTGAGATACCTACAGCGTGAGCT
ATGAGAAAGCGCCACGCTTCCCGAAGGGAGAAAGGCGGACAGGTATCCGGTAAGCGGCAGGGTCGGAACA
GGAGAGCGCACGAGGGAGCTTCCAGGGGGAAACGCCTGGTATCTTTATAGTCCTGTCGGGTTTCGCCACC
TCTGACTTGAGCGTCGATTTTTGTGATGCTCGTCAGGGGGGCGGAGCCTATGGAAAAACGCCAGCAACGC
GGCCTTTTTACGGTTCCTGGCCTTTTGCTGGCCTTTTGCTCACATGTTCTTTCCTGCGTTATCCCCTGAT
TCTGTGGATAACCGTATTACCGCCTTTGAGTGAGCTGATACCGCTCGCCGCAGCCGAACGACCGAGCGCA
GCGAGTCAGTGAGCGAGGAAGCGGAAGAGCGCCCAATACGCAAACCGCCTCTCCCCGCGCGTTGGCCGAT
TCATTAATGCAGCTGGCACGACAGGTTTCCCGACTGGAAAGCGGGCAGTGAGCGCAACGCAATTAATGTG
AGTTAGCTCACTCATTAGGCACCCCAGGCTTTACACTTTATGCTTCCGGCTCGTATGTTGTGTGGAATTG
TGAGCGGATAACAATTTCACACAGGAAACAGCTATGACCATGATTACGCCAAGCGCGCAATTAACCCTCA
CTAAAGGGAACAAAAGCTGGAGCTGCAAGCTTAATGTAGTCTTATGCAATACTCTTGTAGTCTTGCAACA
TGGTAACGATGAGTTAGCAACATGCCTTACAAGGAGAGAAAAAGCACCGTGCATGCCGATTGGTGGAAGT
AAGG
Features (pLannotate 1.2.2; 30 found; start..end, strand, type, name):
    118..298     +  LTR            5' LTR (truncated): truncated 5' long terminal repeat (LTR) from HIV-1
    345..470     +  misc_feature   HIV-1 Ψ: packaging signal of human immunodeficiency virus type 1
    454..817     +  CDS            HIV-1 gag (fragment): gag protein from human immunodeficiency virus 1; gag
    963..1196    +  misc_feature   RRE: The Rev response element (RRE) of HIV-1 allows for Rev-dependent mRNA export from the nucleus to the cytoplasm.
   1573..1599    +  CDS            Rev (fragment): human immunodeficiency virus 1 (HIV-1) Rev protein; rev; enhances nuclear export of unspliced and incompletely spliced viral mRNAs
   1603..1843    +  promoter       U6 promoter: RNA polymerase III promoter for human U6 snRNA
   1890..1957    +  misc_RNA       tracrRNA (fragment): trans-activating CRISPR RNA for the Streptococcus pyogenes CRISPR/Cas9 system
   2044..2357    +  promoter       U6 promoter: RNA polymerase III promoter for mouse U6 snRNA (Das et al., 1988)
   2397..2464    +  misc_RNA       tracrRNA (fragment): trans-activating CRISPR RNA for the Streptococcus pyogenes CRISPR/Cas9 system
   2513..2630    +  misc_feature   cPPT/CTS: central polypurine tract and central termination sequence of HIV-1
   2699..2910    +  promoter       EF-1α core promoter: core promoter for human elongation factor EF-1α
   2930..3415    +  CDS            Thy1.1: mouse GPI-anchored cell surface glycoprotein of the immunoglobulin superfamily This allele of Thy1 is also known as CD90.1.
   3482..4273    +  CDS            neo: KKA2_KLEPN - Also known as kan, nptII. Experimental evidence at protein level: Swiss-Prot protein existence level 1. Resistance to kanamycin, neomycin, paromomycin, ribostamycin, butirosin and gentamicin B. From Klebsiella pneumoniae.
   4287..4875    +  misc_feature   WPRE: woodchuck hepatitis virus posttranscriptional regulatory element
   4926..4945    +  misc_feature   cPPT/CTS (fragment): central polypurine tract and central termination sequence of HIV-1
   4947..5180    +  LTR            3' LTR (ΔU3): self-inactivating 3' long terminal repeat (LTR) from HIV-1
   5258..5379    +  polyA_signal   SV40 poly(A) signal: SV40 polyadenylation signal
   5419..5554    +  rep_origin     SV40 ori: SV40 origin of replication
   5575..5593    -  promoter       T7 promoter: promoter for bacteriophage T7 RNA polymerase
   5601..5756    +  CDS            lacZα (fragment): LacZα fragment of β-galactosidase; lacZ fragment
   5761..6189    +  rep_origin     f1 ori (sequence partly withheld): f1 bacteriophage origin of replication; arrow indicates direction of (+) strand synthesis
   6242..6346    +  promoter       AmpR promoter: bla
   6347..7207    +  CDS            AmpR: β-lactamase; bla; confers resistance to ampicillin, carbenicillin, and related antibiotics
   7378..7966    +  rep_origin     ori: high-copy-number ColE1/pMB1/pBR322/pUC origin of replication
   8149..8241    +  CDS            lacI (fragment): lac repressor; lacI; The lac repressor binds to the lac operator to inhibit transcription in E. coli. This inhibition can be relieved by adding lactose or isopropyl-β-D-thiogalactopyranoside (IPTG).
   8254..8275    +  protein_bind   CAP binding site: CAP binding activates transcription in the presence of cAMP. E. coli catabolite activator protein
   8290..8320    +  promoter       lac promoter: promoter for the E. coli lac operon
   8328..8344    +  protein_bind   lac operator: The lac repressor binds to the lac operator to inhibit transcription in E. coli. This inhibition can be relieved by adding lactose or isopropyl-β-D-thiogalactopyranoside (IPTG). lac repressor encoded by lacI
   8389..8407    +  promoter       T3 promoter: promoter for bacteriophage T3 RNA polymerase
   8435..117     +  promoter       RSV promoter (across the origin): Rous sarcoma virus enhancer/promoter
