[The description below was written by a language model from this plasmid's Addgene catalogue record and pLannotate feature annotations shown in this document.]
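Description:
CaTCH Dual-sgRNA_sgBC1-A_sgBC1-C is a third-generation-style, self-inactivating lentiviral plasmid (8,544 nt) built on the pRRL backbone. It delivers two synthetic guide RNAs to mammalian cells. In bacteria it is maintained through a high-copy ColE1/pUC-type origin and selected with ampicillin via the β-lactamase gene. The backbone also carries an f1 origin, an SV40 origin and poly(A) signal, and residual lac, T7 and T3 cloning-vector elements. The viral genome is transcribed from an RSV enhancer/promoter fused to a truncated HIV-1 5' LTR. It contains the Ψ packaging signal with a gag fragment, the Rev response element, a cPPT/CTS, a WPRE and a ΔU3 3' LTR, which together support packaging, nuclear export and import, and enhanced expression while silencing LTR promoter activity after integration.

The payload consists of two tandem RNA polymerase III cassettes. A human U6 promoter and a mouse U6 promoter each drive one sgRNA built on a Streptococcus pyogenes-type scaffold; using two different U6 promoters reduces sequence repetition within the vector. The two guides, sgBC1-A and sgBC1-C, target the CaTCH barcode cassette BC1. Downstream, an EF-1α core promoter drives the mouse surface marker Thy1.1 (CD90.1) followed by the neomycin phosphotransferase gene, so transduced cells can be identified or sorted by surface staining and selected with G418. The element linking these two coding sequences is not annotated in the feature table.

According to the record, the plasmid serves for CaTCH barcode activation, part of a system for isolating live cell clones from barcoded populations using CRISPRa-inducible reporters. No Cas9 or activator is encoded here, so that component must be supplied separately.
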