Addgene plasmid #154196: CaTCH Dual-sgRNA_sgBC1-A_sgBC1-C
Purpose: Lentiviral expression plasmid encoding two sgRNAs for targeting of the CaTCH barcode cassette BC1. Expresses Thy1.1 and a Neo selection marker.
Depositing lab: Anna Obenauf. Depositing organization: Research Institute of Molecular Pathology (IMP). Publication: Isolating live cell clones from barcoded populations using CRISPRa-inducible reporters. Umkehrer C, Holstein F, Formenti L, Jude J, Froussios K, Neumann T, Cronin SM, Haas L, Lipp JJ, Burkard TR, Fellner M, Wiesner T, Zuber J, Obenauf AC. Nat Biotechnol. 2020 Jul 27. pii: 10.1038/s41587-020-0614-0. doi: 10.1038/s41587-020-0614-0. PubMed 32719478.
Backbone
  Vector backbone: pRRL
  Vector type: Mammalian Expression, Lentiviral ; CaTCH barcode activation
  Selectable markers: Neomycin (select with G418) ; Thy1.1
Growth in bacteria
  Bacterial resistance: Ampicillin, 100 μg/mL
  Growth temperature: 37°C
  Growth strain: NEB Stable
  Copy number: Unknown
Gene/Insert
  Gene/Insert name: sgRNA-BC1-A, sgRNA-BC1-C
  gRNA/shRNA sequence: GCTGTGCTCGTTCCACACAC, GGGCGAGCGCGCGCAAATGG
  Species: Synthetic
  Promoter: hU6 and mU6
  Cloning method: Gibson Cloning
  Sequencing primers: 5′ -
Resource information
  A portion of this plasmid was derived from a plasmid made by: Johannes Zuber at Institute of Molecular Pathology, Vienna
Terms and licenses: Academic/Nonprofit Terms; Industry Terms: Not Available to Industry
How to cite: CaTCH Dual-sgRNA_sgBC1-A_sgBC1-C was a gift from Anna Obenauf (Addgene plasmid # 154196 ; http://n2t.net/addgene:154196 ; RRID:Addgene_154196)
