>Addgene plasmid #154196 | CaTCH Dual-sgRNA_sgBC1-A_sgBC1-C | depositor partial sequence | sequence record 298335 | Thy1.1
ATGAACCCAGCCATCAGCGTCGCTCTCCTGCTCTCAGTCTTGCAGGTGTCCCGAGGGCAGAAGGTGACCA
GCCTGACAGCCTGCCTGGTGAACCAAAACCTTCGCCTGGACTGCCGCCATGAGAATAACACCAAGGATAA
CTCCATCCAGCATGAGTTCAGCCTGACCCGAGAGAAGAGGAAGCACGTGCTCTCAGGCACCCTCGGGATA
CCCGAGCACACGTACCGCTCCCGCGTCACCCTCTCCAACCAGCCCTATATCAAGGTCCTTACCCTAGCCA
ACTTCACCACCAAGGATGAGGGCGACTACTTTTGTGAGCTTCGAGTCTCGGGCGCGAATCCCATGAGCTC
CAACAAAAGTATCAGTGTGTATAGAGACAAACTGGTCAAGTGTGGCGGCATAAGCCTGCTGGTTCAGAAC
ACATCCTGGATGCTGCTGCTGCTGCTTTCCCTCTCCCTCCTCCAAGCCCTGGACTTCATTTCTCTG
