>Addgene plasmid #154196 | CaTCH Dual-sgRNA_sgBC1-A_sgBC1-C | depositor partial sequence | sequence record 298336 | Neomycin
ATGATTGAACAAGATGGATTGCACGCAGGTTCTCCGGCCGCTTGGGTGGAGAGGCTATTCGGCTATGACT
GGGCACAACAGACAATCGGCTGCTCTGATGCCGCCGTGTTCCGGCTGTCAGCGCAGGGGCGCCCGGTTCT
TTTTGTCAAGACCGACCTGTCCGGTGCCCTGAATGAACTGCAAGACGAGGCAGCGCGGCTATCGTGGCTG
GCCACGACGGGCGTTCCTTGCGCAGCTGTGCTCGACGTTGTCACTGAAGCGGGAAGGGACTGGCTGCTAT
TGGGCGAAGTGCCGGGGCAGGATCTCCTGTCATCTCACCTTGCTCCTGCCGAGAAAGTATCCATCATGGC
TGATGCAATGCGGCGGCTGCATACGCTTGATCCGGCTACCTGCCCATTCGACCACCAAGCGAAACATCGC
ATCGAGCGAGCACGTACTCGGATGGAAGCCGGTCTTGTCGATCAGGATGATCTGGACGAAGAGCATCAGG
GGCTCGCGCCAGCCGAACTGTTCGCCAGGCTCAAGGCGAGCATGCCCGACGGCGAGGATCTCGTCGTGAC
CCATGGCGATGCCTGCTTGCCGAATATCATGGTGGAAAATGGCCGCTTTTCTGGATTCATCGACTGTGGC
CGGCTGGGTGTGGCGGACCGCTATCAGGACATAGCGTTGGCTACCCGTGATATTGCTGAAGAGCTTGGCG
GCGAATGGGCTGACCGCTTCCTCGTGCTTTACGGTATCGCCGCTCCCGATTCGCAGCGCATCGCCTTCTA
TCGCCTTCTTGACGAGTTCTTCTGA
